>Addgene plasmid #12002 | pAG144 SLC23A2 3'UTR | depositor full sequence | sequence record 7161 | Author sequence
AGATCTGCGCAGCACCATGGCCTGAAATAACCTCTGAAAGAGGAACTTGGTTAGGTACCTTCTGAGGCGG
AAAGAACCAGCTGTGGAATGTGTGTCAGTTAGGGTGTGGAAAGTCCCCAGGCTCCCCAGCAGGCAGAAGT
ATGCAAAGCATGCATCTCAATTAGTCAGCAACCAGGTGTGGAAAGTCCCCAGGCTCCCCAGCAGGCAGAA
GTATGCAAAGCATGCATCTCAATTAGTCAGCAACCATAGTCCCGCCCCTAACTCCGCCCATCCCGCCCCT
AACTCCGCCCAGTTCCGCCCATTCTCCGCCCCATGGCTGACTAATTTTTTTTATTTATGCAGAGGCCGAG
GCCGCCTCGGCCTCTGAGCTATTCCAGAAGTAGTGAGGAGGCTTTTTTGGAGGCCTAGGCTTTTGCAAAA
AGCTTGATTCTTCTGACACAACAGTCTCGAACTTAAGCTGCAGAAGTTGGTCGTGAGGCACTGGGCAGGT
AAGTATCAAGGTTACAAGACAGGTTTAAGGAGACCAATAGAAACTGGGCTTGTCGAGACAGAGAAGACTC
TTGCGTTTCTGATAGGCACCTATTGGTCTTACTGACATCCACTTTGCCTTTCTCTCCACAGGTGTCCACT
CCCAGTTCAATTACAGCTCTTAAGGCTAGAGTACTTAATACGACTCACTATAGGCTAGCCACCATGACTT
CGAAAGTTTATGATCCAGAACAAAGGAAACGGATGATAACTGGTCCGCAGTGGTGGGCCAGATGTAAACA
AATGAATGTTCTTGATTCATTTATTAATTATTATGATTCAGAAAAACATGCAGAAAATGCTGTTATTTTT
TTACATGGTAACGCGGCCTCTTCTTATTTATGGCGACATGTTGTGCCACATATTGAGCCAGTAGCGCGGT
GTATTATACCAGACCTTATTGGTATGGGCAAATCAGGCAAATCTGGTAATGGTTCTTATAGGTTACTTGA
TCATTACAAATATCTTACTGCATGGTTTGAACTTCTTAATTTACCAAAGAAGATCATTTTTGTCGGCCAT
GATTGGGGTGCTTGTTTGGCATTTCATTATAGCTATGAGCATCAAGATAAGATCAAAGCAATAGTTCACG
CTGAAAGTGTAGTAGATGTGATTGAATCATGGGATGAATGGCCTGATATTGAAGAAGATATTGCGTTGAT
CAAATCTGAAGAAGGAGAAAAAATGGTTTTGGAGAATAACTTCTTCGTGGAAACCATGTTGCCATCAAAA
ATCATGAGAAAGTTAGAACCAGAAGAATTTGCAGCATATCTTGAACCATTCAAAGAGAAAGGTGAAGTTC
GTCGTCCAACATTATCATGGCCTCGTGAAATCCCGTTAGTAAAAGGTGGTAAACCTGACGTTGTACAAAT
TGTTAGGAATTATAATGCTTATCTACGTGCAAGTGATGATTTACCAAAAATGTTTATTGAATCGGACCCA
GGATTCTTTTCCAATGCTATTGTTGAAGGTGCCAAGAAGTTTCCTAATACTGAATTTGTCAAAGTAAAAG
GTCTTCATTTTTCGCAAGAAGATGCACCTGATGAAATGGGAAAATATATCAAATCGTTCGTTGAGCGAGT
TCTCAAAAATGAACAATAATTCTAGGAGCTCAGTTTTCCAGGGAGGGAATGATATAATTTTCATGACAAT
GTCATGTGATGATAGAATTTCTCCATTGATGAATCTCTAGTATGTGTGTATACTTTATTTACCCATACGT
ATATTTTATGACCATGAGCTAAGTTGTTATTTCTTTCATTCATATCCCTGCTGAAATATTGGTACTAGCA
ACTTAAAGTTGGCAAGTCTCATCTTCAGTAATACGGATGCCATGGGAGTGGCCAGGCCAGATTGAAGGTG
AATATGGAGCAGTAGCAGAAGCCTCATTCCAGAACCCATCTGGCCAGAGAAGCAGCAGCATCCTGGGGGA
TGGCCGTGCATGGGGTGTACACTCGCTATAGGCATAGGCCCGGCATGGCTGTCGCTGGACGCCAGCTGTG
CACACCCAGCCACACCTGCTGCACGCCGCGTTAGTGTGCGGCTCCGGGCCTGAGCATTCGCAAAGCTCGC
TTCTCCAGGGAGCCTCCTCTTGGCTTTGGAAAAGAGCCCAGGGACTTAACGTGCTGCCTGTTGTACTCTG
TCCCCTCATGACTTTTTAGACACAGGGACTAGGACATCGACCACCCTCTGCCCCTCCTGCAGTCAGAACC
CGAGTAGTGCAAGAACGGCCACCCGGTTTTGCCAGCGTTCAGCGTCTGCCCATGGACCCATAAGGCACAT
TAGCGTTGGGGGTCTCTTTTCAGCAGCCTCACAGACATTCCCGTCCTTTCTGGTTGGTGTTGACTGTGTT
TCAGCATCACTCTACCCTCCCATGTCCTTAGCATTGCTACTAGTGTTCTAGAGCGGCCGCTTCGAGCAGA
CATGATAAGATACATTGATGAGTTTGGACAAACCACAACTAGAATGCAGTGAAAAAAATGCTTTATTTGT
GAAATTTGTGATGCTATTGCTTTATTTGTAACCATTATAAGCTGCAATAAACAAGTTAACAACAACAATT
GCATTCATTTTATGTTTCAGGTTCAGGGGGAGGTGTGGGAGGTTTTTTAAAGCAAGTAAAACCTCTACAA
ATGTGGTAAAATCGATAAGGATCCAGGTGGCACTTTTCGGGGAAATGTGCGCGGAACCCCTATTTGTTTA
TTTTTCTAAATACATTCAAATATGTATCCGCTCATGAGACAATAACCCTGATAAATGCTTCAATAATATT
GAAAAAGGAAGAGTATGAGTATTCAACATTTCCGTGTCGCCCTTATTCCCTTTTTTGCGGCATTTTGCCT
TCCTGTTTTTGCTCACCCAGAAACGCTGGTGAAAGTAAAAGATGCTGAAGATCAGTTGGGTGCACGAGTG
GGTTACATCGAACTGGATCTCAACAGCGGTAAGATCCTTGAGAGTTTTCGCCCCGAAGAACGTTTTCCAA
TGATGAGCACTTTTAAAGTTCTGCTATGTGGCGCGGTATTATCCCGTATTGACGCCGGGCAAGAGCAACT
CGGTCGCCGCATACACTATTCTCAGAATGACTTGGTTGAGTACTCACCAGTCACAGAAAAGCATCTTACG
GATGGCATGACAGTAAGAGAATTATGCAGTGCTGCCATAACCATGAGTGATAACACTGCGGCCAACTTAC
TTCTGACAACGATCGGAGGACCGAAGGAGCTAACCGCTTTTTTGCACAACATGGGGGATCATGTAACTCG
CCTTGATCGTTGGGAACCGGAGCTGAATGAAGCCATACCAAACGACGAGCGTGACACCACGATGCCTGTA
GCAATGGCAACAACGTTGCGCAAACTATTAACTGGCGAACTACTTACTCTAGCTTCCCGGCAACAATTAA
TAGACTGGATGGAGGCGGATAAAGTTGCAGGACCACTTCTGCGCTCGGCCCTTCCGGCTGGCTGGTTTAT
TGCTGATAAATCTGGAGCCGGTGAGCGTGGGTCTCGCGGTATCATTGCAGCACTGGGGCCAGATGGTAAG
CCCTCCCGTATCGTAGTTATCTACACGACGGGGAGTCAGGCAACTATGGATGAACGAAATAGACAGATCG
CTGAGATAGGTGCCTCACTGATTAAGCATTGGTAACTGTCAGACCAAGTTTACTCATATATACTTTAGAT
TGATTTAAAACTTCATTTTTAATTTAAAAGGATCTAGGTGAAGATCCTTTTTGATAATCTCATGACCAAA
ATCCCTTAACGTGAGTTTTCGTTCCACTGAGCGTCAGACCCCGTAGAAAAGATCAAAGGATCTTCTTGAG
ATCCTTTTTTTCTGCGCGTAATCTGCTGCTTGCAAACAAAAAAACCACCGCTACCAGCGGTGGTTTGTTT
GCCGGATCAAGAGCTACCAACTCTTTTTCCGAAGGTAACTGGCTTCAGCAGAGCGCAGATACCAAATACT
GTTCTTCTAGTGTAGCCGTAGTTAGGCCACCACTTCAAGAACTCTGTAGCACCGCCTACATACCTCGCTC
TGCTAATCCTGTTACCAGTGGCTGCTGCCAGTGGCGATAAGTCGTGTCTTACCGGGTTGGACTCAAGACG
ATAGTTACCGGATAAGGCGCAGCGGTCGGGCTGAACGGGGGGTTCGTGCACACAGCCCAGCTTGGAGCGA
ACGACCTACACCGAACTGAGATACCTACAGCGTGAGCTATGAGAAAGCGCCACGCTTCCCGAAGGGAGAA
AGGCGGACAGGTATCCGGTAAGCGGCAGGGTCGGAACAGGAGAGCGCACGAGGGAGCTTCCAGGGGGAAA
CGCCTGGTATCTTTATAGTCCTGTCGGGTTTCGCCACCTCTGACTTGAGCGTCGATTTTTGTGATGCTCG
TCAGGGGGGCGGAGCCTATGGAAAAACGCCAGCAACGCGGCCTTTTTACGGTTCCTGGCCTTTTGCTGGC
CTTTTGCTCACATGGCTCGAC
Features (pLannotate 1.2.2; 9 found; start..end, strand, type, name):
     62..419     +  promoter       SV40 promoter: SV40 enhancer and early promoter
    489..621     +  intron         chimeric intron: chimera between introns from human β-globin and immunoglobulin heavy chain genes
    666..684     +  promoter       T7 promoter: promoter for bacteriophage T7 RNA polymerase
    694..1629    +  CDS            Rluc: luciferase from the anthozoan coelenterate Renilla reniformis (sea pansy)
   2456..2577    -  polyA_signal   SV40 poly(A) signal: SV40 polyadenylation signal
   2600..2668    -  CDS            large T antigen (fragment): large T antigen from SV40 (simian virus 40)
   2710..2814    +  promoter       AmpR promoter: bla
   2815..3675    +  CDS            AmpR: β-lactamase; bla; confers resistance to ampicillin, carbenicillin, and related antibiotics
   3846..4434    +  rep_origin     ori: high-copy-number ColE1/pMB1/pBR322/pUC origin of replication
