[The description below was written by a language model from this plasmid's Addgene catalogue record and pLannotate feature annotations shown in this document.]
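Description:
pAG144 SLC23A2 3'UTR is a mammalian Renilla luciferase reporter plasmid built on pIS2, a derivative of the commercial pRL-SV40 vector. It is propagated in E. coli as a high-copy plasmid through a ColE1/pUC-type origin and is selected with ampicillin via the β-lactamase gene and its native promoter. The depositor's full sequence is about 4.5 kb, consistent with the roughly 3.7 kb backbone plus a 780 bp insert.

The reporter unit is driven by the SV40 enhancer and early promoter, followed by a chimeric β-globin/immunoglobulin intron that promotes efficient splicing and expression. A T7 promoter sits just upstream of the Renilla luciferase coding sequence and could support in vitro transcription. Downstream of the luciferase stop codon, a fragment of the human SLC23A2 3'UTR (also labelled N9; the gene is also known as SVCT2) was cloned between SacI and SpeI sites, both retained. This region is not annotated in the feature table but corresponds to the gap between the luciferase gene and the SV40 polyadenylation signal. The poly(A) signal and a short adjoining large T antigen fragment are annotated on the minus strand, a common annotation of this SV40 region, which terminates the transcript.

According to the depositor, the UTR carries two wild-type microRNA seed-match sites, so luciferase output reports on microRNA-mediated repression acting through this UTR. The record does not name the microRNA concerned. Such a construct is typically transfected into mammalian cells and compared against versions with mutated sites, though no such mutants are described here.
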