Addgene plasmid #12002: pAG144 SLC23A2 3'UTR
Depositing lab: David Bartel. Depositing organization: Whitehead Institute for Biomedical Research. Publication: The widespread impact of mammalian MicroRNAs on mRNA repression and evolution. Farh KK, Grimson A, Jan C, Lewis BP, Johnston WK, Lim LP, Burge CB, Bartel DP. Science. 2005 Dec 16. 310(5755):1817-21. 10.1126/science.1121158 PubMed 16308420.
Backbone
  Vector backbone: pIS2
  Backbone manufacturer: pIS2 derived from pRL-SV40 (Promega)
  Backbone size w/o insert (bp): 3700
  Vector type: Mammalian Expression, Luciferase
Growth in bacteria
  Bacterial resistance: Ampicillin, 100 μg/mL
  Growth temperature: 37°C
  Growth strain: DH5alpha
  Copy number: High Copy
Gene/Insert
  Gene/Insert name: N9 3'UTR (alt name: SLC23A2)
  Species: H. sapiens (human)
  Insert size (bp): 780
  GenBank ID: NM_005116
  Entrez Gene: SLC23A2 (a.k.a. RP1-237C24.1, NBTL1, SLC23A1, SVCT2, YSPL2)
  Cloning method: Restriction Enzyme; 5′ cloning site SacI (not destroyed); 3′ cloning site SpeI (not destroyed)
  Sequencing primers: 5′ EBV rev primer (GTGGTTTGTCCAAACTCATC)
Terms and licenses: Academic/Nonprofit Terms; Industry Terms: Not Available to Industry
Depositor comments: SLC23A2 3'UTR in renilla luciferase reporter plasmid. Wild-type microRNA recognition sites (seed matches): 1915-1920 and 2346-2351.
How to cite: pAG144 SLC23A2 3'UTR was a gift from David Bartel (Addgene plasmid # 12002 ; http://n2t.net/addgene:12002 ; RRID:Addgene_12002)
