>Addgene plasmid #12002 | pAG144 SLC23A2 3'UTR | addgene partial sequence | sequence record 18595 | 12002 with EBV-rev
CTGCTCGAGCGGCCGCTCTAGAACAACTAGTAGCAATGCTAAGGACATGGGAGGGTAGAGTGATGCTGAA
ACACAGTCAACACCAACCAGAAAGGACGGGAATGTCTGTGAGGCTGCTGAAAAGAGACCCCCAACGCTAA
TGTGCCTTATGGGTCCATGGGCAGACGCTGAACGCTGGCAAAACCGGGTGGCCGTTCTTGCACTACTCGG
GTTCTGACTGCAGGAGGGGCAGAGGGTGGTCGATGTCCTAGTCCCTGTGTCTAAAAAGTCATGAGGGGAC
AGAGTACAACAGGCAGCACGTTAAGTCCCTGGGCTCTTTTCCAAAGCCAAGAGGAGGCTCCCTGGAGAAG
CGAGCTTTGCGAATGCTCAGGCCCGGAGCCGCACACTAACGCGGCGTGCAGCAGGTGTGGCTGGGTGTGC
ACAGCTGGCGTCCAGCGACAGCCATGCCGGGCCTATGCCTATAGCGAGTGTACACCCCATGCACGGCCAT
CCCCCAGGATGCTGCTGCTTCTCTGGCCAGATGGGTTCTGGAATGAGGCTTCTGCTACTGCTCCATATTC
ACCTTCAATCTGGCCTGGCCACTCCCATGGCATCCGTATTACTGAAGATGAGACTTGCCAACTTTAA
